>Addgene plasmid #231863 | pDest17_Gcn4 E3 | addgene full sequence | sequence record 465527 | Addgene NGS Result
AGATCTCGATCCCGCGAAATTAATACGACTCACTATAGGGAGACCACAACGGTTTCCCTCTAGAAATAAT
TTTGTTTAACTTTAAGAAGGAGATATACATATGTCGTACTACCATCACCATCACCATCACCTCGAATCAA
CAAGTTTGTACAAAAAAGCAGGCTTCGAGAACCTGTATTTTCAGGGTAGCAGCACCGATAGCGAACCGAT
GTTTGAATATGAAAACCTGGAAGATAACAGCGAAGAATGGACCAGCCTGTTTGATAATGATATTCCGGTT
ACCACCGATGATGTTAGCCTGGCAGATGAAGCAATTGAAAGCGGTAGCGGTTCAGGTAGCGGTAGTCCGG
AAAGCAGCGATCCGGCAGCACTGAAACGTGCCCGTAATACCGAAGCAGCACGTCGTAGCCGTGCACGTAA
ACTGCAGCGTATGAAACAGTTAGAAGATAAGGTTGAAGAACTGCTGTGCAAAAACTATCACCTGGAAAAT
GAAGTTGCCCGTCTGAAAAAGCTGGTTGGTGAACGTTAAGACCCAGCTTTCTTGTACAAAGTGGTTGATT
CGAGGCTGCTAACAAAGCCCGAAAGGAAGCTGAGTTGGCTGCTGCCACCGCTGAGCAATAACTAGCATAA
CCCCTTGGGGCCTCTAAACGGGTCTTGAGGGGTTTTTTGCTGAAAGGAGGAACTATATCCGGATATCCAC
AGGACGGGTGTGGTCGCCATGATCGCGTAGTCGATAGTGGCTCCAAGTAGCGAAGCGAGCAGGACTGGGC
GGCGGCCAAAGCGGTCGGACAGTGCTCCGAGAACGGGTGCGCATAGAAATTGCATCAACGCATATAGCGC
TAGCAGCACGCCATAGTGACTGGCGATGCTGTCGGAATGGACGATATCCCGCAAGAGGCCCGGCAGTACC
GGCATAACCAAGCCTATGCCTACAGCATCCAGGGTGACGGTGCCGAGGATGACGATGAGCGCATTGTTAG
ATTTCATACACGGTGCCTGACTGCGTTAGCAATTTAACTGTGATAAACTACCGCATTAAAGCTTATCGAT
GATAAGCTGTCAAACATGAGAATTCTTGAAGACGAAAGGGCCTCGTGATACGCCTATTTTTATAGGTTAA
TGTCATGATAATAATGGTTTCTTAGACGTCAGGTGGCACTTTTCGGGGAAATGTGCGCGGAACCCCTATT
TGTTTATTTTTCTAAATACATTCAAATATGTATCCGCTCATGAGACAATAACCCTGATAAATGCTTCAAT
AATATTGAAAAAGGAAGAGTATGAGTATTCAACATTTCCGTGTCGCCCTTATTCCCTTTTTTGCGGCATT
TTGCCTTCCTGTTTTTGCTCACCCAGAAACGCTGGTGAAAGTAAAAGATGCTGAAGATCAGTTGGGTGCA
CGAGTGGGTTACATCGAACTGGATCTCAACAGCGGTAAGATCCTTGAGAGTTTTCGCCCCGAAGAACGTT
TTCCAATGATGAGCACTTTTAAAGTTCTGCTATGTGGCGCGGTATTATCCCGTGTTGACGCCGGGCAAGA
GCAACTCGGTCGCCGCATACACTATTCTCAGAATGACTTGGTTGAGTACTCACCAGTCACAGAAAAGCAT
CTTACGGATGGCATGACAGTAAGAGAATTATGCAGTGCTGCCATAACCATGAGTGATAACACTGCGGCCA
ACTTACTTCTGACAACGATCGGAGGACCGAAGGAGCTAACCGCTTTTTTGCACAACATGGGGGATCATGT
AACTCGCCTTGATCGTTGGGAACCGGAGCTGAATGAAGCCATACCAAACGACGAGCGTGACACCACGATG
CCTGCAGCAATGGCAACAACGTTGCGCAAACTATTAACTGGCGAACTACTTACTCTAGCTTCCCGGCAAC
AATTAATAGACTGGATGGAGGCGGATAAAGTTGCAGGACCACTTCTGCGCTCGGCCCTTCCGGCTGGCTG
GTTTATTGCTGATAAATCTGGAGCCGGTGAGCGTGGGTCTCGCGGTATCATTGCAGCACTGGGGCCAGAT
GGTAAGCCCTCCCGTATCGTAGTTATCTACACGACGGGGAGTCAGGCAACTATGGATGAACGAAATAGAC
AGATCGCTGAGATAGGTGCCTCACTGATTAAGCATTGGTAACTGTCAGACCAAGTTTACTCATATATACT
TTAGATTGATTTAAAACTTCATTTTTAATTTAAAAGGATCTAGGTGAAGATCCTTTTTGATAATCTCATG
ACCAAAATCCCTTAACGTGAGTTTTCGTTCCACTGAGCGTCAGACCCCGTAGAAAAGATCAAAGGATCTT
CTTGAGATCCTTTTTTTCTGCGCGTAATCTGCTGCTTGCAAACAAAAAAACCACCGCTACCAGCGGTGGT
TTGTTTGCCGGATCAAGAGCTACCAACTCTTTTTCCGAAGGTAACTGGCTTCAGCAGAGCGCAGATACCA
AATACTGTCCTTCTAGTGTAGCCGTAGTTAGGCCACCACTTCAAGAACTCTGTAGCACCGCCTACATACC
TCGCTCTGCTAATCCTGTTACCAGTGGCTGCTGCCAGTGGCGATAAGTCGTGTCTTACCGGGTTGGACTC
AAGACGATAGTTACCGGATAAGGCGCAGCGGTCGGGCTGAACGGGGGGTTCGTGCACACAGCCCAGCTTG
GAGCGAACGACCTACACCGAACTGAGATACCTACAGCGTGAGCTATGAGAAAGCGCCACGCTTCCCGAAG
GGAGAAAGGCGGACAGGTATCCGGTAAGCGGCAGGGTCGGAACAGGAGAGCGCACGAGGGAGCTTCCAGG
GGGAAACGCCTGGTATCTTTATAGTCCTGTCGGGTTTCGCCACCTCTGACTTGAGCGTCGATTTTTGTGA
TGCTCGTCAGGGGGGCGGAGCCTATGGAAAAACGCCAGCAACGCGGCCTTTTTACGGTTCCTGGCCTTTT
GCTGGCCTTTTGCTCACATGTTCTTTCCTGCGTTATCCCCTGATTCTGTGGATAACCGTATTACCGCCTT
TGAGTGAGCTGATACCGCTCGCCGCAGCCGAACGACCGAGCGCAGCGAGTCAGTGAGCGAGGAAGCGGAA
GAGCGCCTGATGCGGTATTTTCTCCTTACGCATCTGTGCGGTATTTCACACCGCAATGGTGCACTCTCAG
TACAATCTGCTCTGATGCCGCATAGTTAAGCCAGTATACACTCCGCTATCGCTACGTGACTGGGTCATGG
CTGCGCCCCGACACCCGCCAACACCCGCTGACGCGCCCTGACGGGCTTGTCTGCTCCCGGCATCCGCTTA
CAGACAAGCTGTGACCGTCTCCGGGAGCTGCATGTGTCAGAGGTTTTCACCGTCATCACCGAAACGCGCG
AGGCAGCTGCGGTAAAGCTCATCAGCGTGGTCGTGAAGCGATTCACAGATGTCTGCCTGTTCATCCGCGT
CCAGCTCGTTGAGTTTCTCCAGAAGCGTTAATGTCTGGCTTCTGATAAAGCGGGCCATGTTAAGGGCGGT
TTTTTCCTGTTTGGTCACTGATGCCTCCGTGTAAGGGGGATTTCTGTTCATGGGGGTAATGATACCGATG
AAACGAGAGAGGATGCTCACGATACGGGTTACTGATGATGAACATGCCCGGTTACTGGAACGTTGTGAGG
GTAAACAACTGGCGGTATGGATGCGGCGGGACCAGAGAAAAATCACTCAGGGTCAATGCCAGCGCTTCGT
TAATACAGATGTAGGTGTTCCACAGGGTAGCCAGCAGCATCCTGCGATGCAGATCCGGAACATAATGGTG
CAGGGCGCTGACTTCCGCGTTTCCAGACTTTACGAAACACGGAAACCGAAGACCATTCATGTTGTTGCTC
AGGTCGCAGACGTTTTGCAGCAGCAGTCGCTTCACGTTCGCTCGCGTATCGGTGATTCATTCTGCTAACC
AGTAAGGCAACCCCGCCAGCCTAGCCGGGTCCTCAACGACAGGAGCACGATCATGCGCACCCGTGGCCAG
GACCCAACGCTGCCCGAGATGCGCCGCGTGCGGCTGCTGGAGATGGCGGACGCGATGGATATGTTCTGCC
AAGGGTTGGTTTGCGCATTCACAGTTCTCCGCAAGAATTGATTGGCTCCAATTCTTGGAGTGGTGAATCC
GTTAGCGAGGTGCCGCCGGCTTCCATTCAGGTCGAGGTGGCCCGGCTCCATGCACCGCGACGCAACGCGG
GGAGGCAGACAAGGTATAGGGCGGCGCCTACAATCCATGCCAACCCGTTCCATGTGCTCGCCGAGGCGGC
ATAAATCGCCGTGACGATCAGCGGTCCAATGATCGAAGTTAGGCTGGTAAGAGCCGCGAGCGATCCTTGA
AGCTGTCCCTGATGGTCGTCATCTACCTGCCTGGACAGCATGGCCTGCAACGCGGGCATCCCGATGCCGC
CGGAAGCGAGAAGAATCATAATGGGGAAGGCCATCCAGCCTCGCGTCGCGAACGCCAGCAAGACGTAGCC
CAGCGCGTCGGCCGCCATGCCGGCGATAATGGCCTGCTTCTCGCCGAAACGTTTGGTGGCGGGACCAGTG
ACGAAGGCTTGAGCGAGGGCGTGCAAGATTCCGAATACCGCAAGCGACAGGCCGATCATCGTCGCGCTCC
AGCGAAAGCGGTCCTCGCCGAAAATGACCCAGAGCGCTGCCGGCACCTGTCCTACGAGTTGCATGATAAA
GAAGACAGTCATAAGTGCGGCGACGATAGTCATGCCCCGCGCCCACCGGAAGGAGCTGACTGGGTTGAAG
GCTCTCAAGGGCATCGGTCGATCGACGCTCTCCCTTATGCGACTCCTGCATTAGGAAGCAGCCCAGTAGT
AGGTTGAGGCCGTTGAGCACCGCCGCCGCAAGGAATGGTGCATGCAAGGAGATGGCGCCCAACAGTCCCC
CGGCCACGGGGCCTGCCACCATACCCACGCCGAAACAAGCGCTCATGAGCCCGAAGTGGCGAGCCCGATC
TTCCCCATCGGTGATGTCGGCGATATAGGCGCCAGCAACCGCACCTGTGGCGCCGGTGATGCCGGCCACG
ATGCGTCCGGCGTAGAGGATCG
Features (pLannotate 1.2.2; 17 found; start..end, strand, type, name):
     21..39      +  promoter       T7 promoter: promoter for bacteriophage T7 RNA polymerase
     71..93      +  RBS            RBS: efficient ribosome binding site from bacteriophage T7 gene 10 (Olins and Rangwala, 1989)
    111..131     +  CDS            8xHis (fragment): 8xHis affinity tag
    140..164     +  protein_bind   attB1: mutant version of attB; recombination site for the Gateway® BP reaction BP Clonase™
    179..526     +  CDS            GCN4 (fragment): GCN4_YEAST - Also known as AAS101 From Saccharomyces cerevisiae (strain ATCC 204508 / S288c) (Baker's yeast).
    531..555     -  protein_bind   attB2: mutant version of attB; recombination site for the Gateway® BP reaction BP Clonase™
    565..614     +  CDS            SET1 (fragment): solubility-enhancement tag derived from T7 phage gene 10B
    622..669     +  terminator     T7 terminator: transcription terminator for bacteriophage T7 RNA polymerase
    695..987     -  CDS            TcR (fragment): tetracycline efflux protein; tet; confers resistance to tetracycline
   1035..1063    -  promoter       tet promoter: E. coli promoter for tetracycline efflux protein gene
   1176..1280    +  promoter       AmpR promoter: bla
   1281..2141    +  CDS            AmpR: β-lactamase; bla; confers resistance to ampicillin, carbenicillin, and related antibiotics
   2312..2900    +  rep_origin     ori: high-copy-number ColE1/pMB1/pBR322/pUC origin of replication
   3086..3225    -  misc_feature   bom: basis of mobility region from pBR322
   3327..3518    -  CDS            rop: Rop protein, which maintains plasmids at low copy number; rop
   3535..3915    +  CDS            YPB1_ECOLX: Protein predicted: Swiss-Prot protein existence level 4. From Escherichia coli.
   4157..5061    -  CDS            TcR (fragment): tetracycline efflux protein; tet; confers resistance to tetracycline
