[The description below was written by a language model from this plasmid's Addgene catalogue record and pLannotate feature annotations shown in this document.]
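Description:
pDest17_Gcn4 E3 is a bacterial expression plasmid built on the Gateway destination vector pDest17, carrying a mutant form of the Saccharomyces cerevisiae transcription factor Gcn4 for recombinant production in E. coli. The backbone is pBR322-derived: it replicates from a ColE1/pMB1-type origin accompanied by the bom mobility region and the rop gene, which keeps copy number low, consistent with the low-copy designation in the record. Selection is by ampicillin through the β-lactamase gene under its own promoter. The annotated tetracycline-resistance sequences and tet promoter are only fragments left over from the parental backbone, and the record lists no tetracycline selection.

The expression cassette starts with a T7 promoter and the phage T7 gene 10 ribosome binding site, followed by an N-terminal polyhistidine tag (catalogued as 6xHis, detected by the annotation software as a partial 8xHis match). The Gcn4 insert lies between attB1 and attB2 sites, the scars of Gateway recombination, and is followed by a T7 terminator. A TEV protease cleavage site is recorded between the tag and the protein, allowing tag removal after affinity purification, although it is not separately annotated in the feature table. The GCN4 coding region is annotated as a fragment of about 350 nt, so the insert appears to encode only part of the protein. The "E3" variant carries three aspartate-to-glutamate substitutions, D105E, D118E and D139E. Because transcription depends on T7 RNA polymerase, expression needs a host that supplies it, and the depositors recommend BL21 pLysS. The associated study concerns the roles of condensates and soluble complexes in transcription factor function, which suggests the purified protein is intended for in vitro biophysical or biochemical work.
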