Addgene plasmid #231863: pDest17_Gcn4 E3
Purpose: Bacterial expression of N-terminally 6His tagged Gcn4 E3
Depositing lab: Aseem Ansari & Tanja Mittag. Depositing organization: St. Jude Children's Research Hospital. Publication: Reconciling competing models on the roles of condensates and soluble complexes in transcription factor function. Bremer A, Lang WH, Kempen RP, Sweta K, Taylor AB, Borgia MB, Ansari AZ, Mittag T. bioRxiv [Preprint]. 2024 Nov 22:2024.11.21.624739. doi: 10.1101/2024.11.21.624739. PubMed 39605529.
Backbone
  Vector backbone: pDest17
  Backbone manufacturer: Invtirogen
  Vector type: Bacterial Expression
Growth in bacteria
  Bacterial resistance: Ampicillin, 100 μg/mL
  Growth temperature: 37°C
  Growth strain: DH5alpha
  Copy number: Low Copy
Gene/Insert
  Gene/Insert name: Gcn4 E3
  Species: S. cerevisiae (budding yeast)
  Mutation: D105E, D118E, D139E
  Promoter: T7
  Tag / fusion protein: 6xHis, TEV cleavage site (N terminal on backbone)
  Cloning method: Gateway Cloning
Terms and licenses: Academic/Nonprofit Terms; Industry Terms: Not Available to Industry
Depositor comments: The depositing lab recommends using BL21_pLysS strain for protein expression and purification. Please visit https://doi.org/10.1101/2024.11.21.624739 for bioRxiv preprint.
How to cite: pDest17_Gcn4 E3 was a gift from Aseem Ansari & Tanja Mittag (Addgene plasmid # 231863 ; http://n2t.net/addgene:231863 ; RRID:Addgene_231863)
