>Addgene plasmid #231863 | pDest17_Gcn4 E3 | depositor partial sequence | sequence record 455694 | Orf Sequence
GGTAGCAGCACCGATAGCGAACCGATGTTTGAATATGAAAACCTGGAAGATAACAGCGAAGAATGGACCA
GCCTGTTTGATAATGATATTCCGGTTACCACCGATGATGTTAGCCTGGCAGATGAAGCAATTGAAAGCGG
TAGCGGTTCAGGTAGCGGTAGTCCGGAAAGCAGCGATCCGGCAGCACTGAAACGTGCCCGTAATACCGAA
GCAGCACGTCGTAGCCGTGCACGTAAACTGCAGCGTATGAAACAGTTAGAAGATAAGGTTGAAGAACTGC
TGTGCAAAAACTATCACCTGGAAAATGAAGTTGCCCGTCTGAAAAAGCTGGTTGGTGAACGT
